Addgene plasmid #203017: Salsa-BC176-P2G8
Purpose: Expression of barcoded reporter plasmid for PRESTO-Salsa; EGFP/BC176
Depositing lab: Noah Palm. Depositing organization: Yale University. Publication: Highly multiplexed bioactivity screening reveals human and microbiota metabolome-GPCRome interactions. Chen H, Rosen CE, Gonzalez-Hernandez JA, Song D, Potempa J, Ring AM, Palm NW. Cell. 2023 Jul 6;186(14):3095-3110.e19. doi: 10.1016/j.cell.2023.05.024. Epub 2023 Jun 14. PubMed 37321219.
Backbone
  Vector backbone: pCER206
  Vector type: Mammalian Expression
Growth in bacteria
  Bacterial resistance: Ampicillin, 100 μg/mL
  Growth temperature: 37°C
  Growth strain: DH5alpha
  Copy number: High Copy
Gene/Insert
  Gene/Insert name: EGFP/BC176
  Species: Synthetic
  Insert size (bp): 730
  Promoter: Tet Response Element (TRE)
  Cloning method: Restriction Enzyme; 5′ cloning site BsrGI (not destroyed); 3′ cloning site HindIII (not destroyed)
  Sequencing primers: 5′ Custom primer (GAAGCGCGATCACATGG)
Terms and licenses: Academic/Nonprofit Terms; Industry Terms: Not Available to Industry
How to cite: Salsa-BC176-P2G8 was a gift from Noah Palm (Addgene plasmid # 203017 ; http://n2t.net/addgene:203017 ; RRID:Addgene_203017)
