[The description below was written by a language model from this plasmid's Addgene catalogue record and pLannotate feature annotations shown in this document.]
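Description:
Salsa-BC176-P2G8 is a mammalian expression reporter plasmid of about 5.1 kb built on the pCER206 backbone. It is one member of a barcoded reporter set made for PRESTO-Salsa, a highly multiplexed assay for screening GPCR bioactivity. It is propagated in E. coli as a high-copy plasmid from a ColE1/pUC-type origin, with selection by ampicillin through the β-lactamase gene and its native promoter. The annotated features include no intact mammalian selection marker, which fits transient use. Short fragments resembling lacI, SV40 large T antigen and an aminoglycoside phosphotransferase appear to be backbone remnants.

The payload is a synthetic EGFP/BC176 insert of roughly 730 bp, cloned between BsrGI and HindIII sites and controlled by a tetracycline response element. The feature table shows a central block of tetO repeats flanked by minimal promoter elements pointing in both directions, which suggests a bidirectional Tet-responsive layout. On one side, a TRE3G-type promoter fragment drives mammalian codon-optimized EGFP, followed by a short polylinker region and an SV40 polyadenylation signal annotated on the opposite strand. On the other side, a minimal CMV promoter leads into a cloning site remnant, a rabbit β-globin intron and exon fragment, and a β-globin poly(A) signal. The barcode is not annotated as a separate feature. From the insert name and cloning sites, it presumably lies just downstream of EGFP, where it would be part of the transcript.

In use, a tetracycline-controlled transactivator, which this plasmid does not encode, would switch on the TRE. That would produce EGFP signal and a barcoded transcript, so the activity linked to barcode 176 could be read out in a pooled format. The record does not say which receptor this barcode is paired with.
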