Features (pLannotate 1.2.2; 17 found; start..end, strand, type, name):
      2..55      +  CDS            lacI (fragment): lac repressor; lacI; The lac repressor binds to the lac operator to inhibit transcription in E. coli. This inhibition can be relieved by adding lactose or isopropyl-β-D-thiogalactopyranoside (IPTG).
    388..443     -  polyA_signal   β-globin poly(A) signal: rabbit β-globin polyadenylation signal (Gil and Proudfoot, 1987)
    518..640     -  CDS            HBB: HBB_COLGU - Experimental evidence at transcript level: Swiss-Prot protein existence level 2. Involved in oxygen transport from the lung to the various peripheral tissues. From Colobus guereza (Mantled guereza) (Eastern black-and-white colobus monkey).
    644..1216    -  intron         β-globin intron: intron from rabbit β-globin gene
   1312..1343    -  misc_feature   MCS (fragment): pUC18/19 multiple cloning site
   1437..1475    -  promoter       minimal CMV promoter: human cytomegalovirus (CMV) immediate early promoter
   1493..1708    -  protein_bind   tetracycline response element (fragment): contains seven copies of the tetracycline operator tetO tetracycline repressor TetR
   1708..1753    +  promoter       TRE3GV promoter (fragment): 3rd-generation Tet-responsive promoter that can be activated by binding of Tet-On® 3G, optimized for retroviral and lentiviral vectors
   1829..1856    +  misc_feature   MCS (fragment): pBluescript multiple cloning site
   1861..2580    +  CDS            EGFP: the original enhanced GFP (Yang et al., 1996) mammalian codon-optimized
   2591..2613    +  misc_feature   MCS (fragment): pBluescript multiple cloning site
   2627..2761    -  polyA_signal   SV40 poly(A) signal: SV40 polyadenylation signal
   2784..2867    -  CDS            large T antigen (fragment): large T antigen from SV40 (simian virus 40)
   2861..3091    -  CDS            str (fragment): STR_KLEPN - Protein inferred from homology: Swiss-Prot protein existence level 3. The aminoglycoside phosphotransferases achieve inactivation of their antibiotic substrates by phosphorylation. From Klebsiella pneumoniae.
   3210..3314    +  promoter       AmpR promoter: bla
   3315..4175    +  CDS            AmpR: β-lactamase; bla; confers resistance to ampicillin, carbenicillin, and related antibiotics
   4346..4934    +  rep_origin     ori: high-copy-number ColE1/pMB1/pBR322/pUC origin of replication
>Addgene plasmid #203017 | Salsa-BC176-P2G8 | addgene full sequence | sequence record 421444 | Addgene NGS Result
AGCGCCCAATACGCAAACCGCCTCTCCCCGCGCGTTGGCCGATTCATTAATGCAGTCGAGGGATCTCCAT
AAGAGAAGAGGGACAGCTATGACTGGGAGTAGTCAGGAGAGGAGGAAAAATCTGGCTAGTAAAACATGTA
AGGAAAATTTTAGGGATGTTAAAGAAAAAAATAACACAAAACAAAATATAAAAAAAATCTAACCTCAAGT
CAAGGCTTTTCTATGGAATAAGGAATGGACAGCAGGGGGCTGTTTCATATACTGATGACCTCTTTATAGC
CAACCTTTGTTCATGGCAGCCAGCATATGGGCATATGTTGCCAAACTCTAAACCAAATACTCATTCTGAT
GTTTTAAATGATTTGCCCTCCCATATGTCCTTCCGAGTGAGAGACACAAAAAATTCCAACACACTATTGC
AATGAAAATAAATTTCCTTTATTAGCCAGAAGTCAGATGCTCAAGGGGCTTCATGATGTCCCCATAATTT
TTGGCAGAGGGAAAAAGATCGATCTCAGTGGTATTTGTGAGCCAGGGCATTGGCCACACCAGCCACCACC
TTCTGATAGGCAGCCTGCACCTGAGGAGTGAATTCTTTGCCAAAATGATGAGACAGCACAACAACCAGCA
CGTTGCCCAGGAGCTGTAGGAAAGAGAAGAAGGCATGAACATGGTTAGCAGAGGGGCCCGGTTTGGACTC
AGAGTATTTTATCCTCATCTCAAACAGTGTATATCATTGTAACCATAAAGAGAAAGGCAGGATGATGACC
AGGGTGTAGTTGTTTCTACCAATAAGAATATTTCCACGCCAGCCAGAATTTATATGCAGAAATATTCTAC
CTTATCATTTAATTATAACAATTGTTCTCTAAAACTGTGCTGAAGTACAATATAATATACCCTGATTGCC
TTGAAAAAAAAGTGATTAGAGAAAGTACTTACAATCTGACAAATAAACAAAAGTGAATTTAAAAATTCGT
TACAAATGCAAGCTAAAGTTTAACGAAAAAGTTACAGAAAATGAAAAGAAAATAAGAGGAGACAATGGTT
GTCAACAGAGTAGAAAGTGAAAGAAACAAAATTATCATGAGGGTCCATGGTGATACAAGGGACATCTTCC
CATTCTAAACAACACCCTGAAAACTTTGCCCCCTCCATATAACATGAATTTTACAATAGCGAAAAAGAAA
GAACAATCAAGGGTCCCCAAACTCACCCTGAAGTTCTCAGCTCTAGAGATATCGTCGAGGCCGCGCTAGC
GTTTAAACTGTCGACCTTAATTAAGAGATCTGCTCGAGGCGCGTCAGCTGACTAGAGGATCCCCGGGTAC
CGAGCTCGAATTCGGGGCCGCGGAGGCTGGATCGGTCCCGGTGTCTTCTATGGAGGTCAAAACAGCGTGG
ATGGCGTCTCCAGGCGATCTGACGGTTCACTAAACGAGCTCTGCTTATATAGGCCTCCCACCGTACACGC
CTACCTCGACCCGGGTACCGAGCTCGACTTTCACTTTTCTCTATCACTGATAGGGAGTGGTAAACTCGAC
TTTCACTTTTCTCTATCACTGATAGGGAGTGGTAAACTCGACTTTCACTTTTCTCTATCACTGATAGGGA
GTGGTAAACTCGACTTTCACTTTTCTCTATCACTGATAGGGAGTGGTAAACTCGACTTTCACTTTTCTCT
ATCACTGATAGGGAGTGGTAAACTCGACCTATATAAGCAGAGCTCGTTTAGTGAACCGTCAGATCGCCTG
GAGACGCCATCCACGCTGTTTTGACCTCCATAGAAGACACCGGGACCGATCCAGCCTCCGCGGCCCCGAA
TTCCTGCAGCGGCCGCTCTAGAACTAGTGGATCCCCGCGGATGGTGAGCAAGGGCGAGGAGCTGTTCACC
GGGGTGGTGCCCATCCTGGTCGAGCTGGACGGCGACGTAAACGGCCACAAGTTCAGCGTGTCCGGCGAGG
GCGAGGGCGATGCCACCTACGGCAAGCTGACCCTGAAGTTCATCTGCACCACCGGCAAGCTGCCCGTGCC
CTGGCCCACCCTCGTGACCACCCTGACCTACGGCGTGCAGTGCTTCAGCCGCTACCCCGACCACATGAAG
CAGCACGACTTCTTCAAGTCCGCCATGCCCGAAGGCTACGTCCAGGAGCGCACCATCTTCTTCAAGGACG
ACGGCAACTACAAGACCCGCGCCGAGGTGAAGTTCGAGGGCGACACCCTGGTGAACCGCATCGAGCTGAA
GGGCATCGACTTCAAGGAGGACGGCAACATCCTGGGGCACAAGCTGGAGTACAACTACAACAGCCACAAC
GTCTATATCATGGCCGACAAGCAGAAGAACGGCATCAAGGTGAACTTCAAGATCCGCCACAACATCGAGG
ACGGCAGCGTGCAGCTCGCCGACCACTACCAGCAGAACACCCCCATCGGCGACGGCCCCGTGCTGCTGCC
CGACAACCACTACCTGAGCACCCAGTCCGCCCTGAGCAAAGACCCCAACGAGAAGCGCGATCACATGGTC
CTGCTGGAGTTCGTGACCGCCGCCGGGATCACTCTCGGCATGGACGAGCTGTACAAGTAACGTCTCGTTA
GAATTCGATATCAAGCTTGTCGACCTAGTTCTAGAGGATCCAGACATGATAAGATACATTGATGAGTTTG
GACAAACCACAACTAGAATGCAGTGAAAAAAATGCTTTATTTGTGAAATTTGTGATGCTATTGCTTTATT
TGTAACCATTATAAGCTGCAATAAACAAGTTAACAACAACAATTGCATTCATTTTATGTTTCAGGTTCAG
GGGGAGGTGTGGGAGGTTTTTTAAAGCAAGTAAAACCTCTACAAATGTGGTATGGCTGATTATGATCCTG
CAAGCCTCGTCGTCCTGGCCGGACCACGCTATCTGTGCAAGGTCCCCGGCCCCGGACGCGCGCTCCATGA
GCAGAGCGCCCGCCGCCGAGGCGAAGACTCGGGCGGCGCCCTGCCCGTCCCACCAGGTCAACAGGCGGTA
ACCGGCCTCTTCATCGGGAATGCGCGCGACCTTCAGCATCGCCGGCATGTCCCCCTGGCGGACGGGAAGT
ATCCAGCTCGACCAAGCTGGCCGCGTCGAGTGAAGACGAAAGGGCCTCGTGATACGCCTATTTTTATAGG
TTAATGTCATGATAATAATGGTTTCTTAGACGTCAGGTGGCACTTTTCGGGGAAATGTGCGCGGAACCCC
TATTTGTTTATTTTTCTAAATACATTCAAATATGTATCCGCTCATGAGACAATAACCCTGATAAATGCTT
CAATAATATTGAAAAAGGAAGAGTATGAGTATTCAACATTTCCGTGTCGCCCTTATTCCCTTTTTTGCGG
CATTTTGCCTTCCTGTTTTTGCTCACCCAGAAACGCTGGTGAAAGTAAAAGATGCTGAAGATCAGTTGGG
TGCACGAGTGGGTTACATCGAACTGGATCTCAACAGCGGTAAGATCCTTGAGAGTTTTCGCCCCGAAGAA
CGTTTTCCAATGATGAGCACTTTTAAAGTTCTGCTATGTGGCGCGGTATTATCCCGTGTTGACGCCGGGC
AAGAGCAACTCGGTCGCCGCATACACTATTCTCAGAATGACTTGGTTGAGTACTCACCAGTCACAGAAAA
GCATCTTACGGATGGCATGACAGTAAGAGAATTATGCAGTGCTGCCATAACCATGAGTGATAACACTGCG
GCCAACTTACTTCTGACAACGATCGGAGGACCGAAGGAGCTAACCGCTTTTTTGCACAACATGGGGGATC
ATGTAACTCGCCTTGATCGTTGGGAACCGGAGCTGAATGAAGCCATACCAAACGACGAGCGTGACACCAC
GATGCCTGTAGCAATGGCAACAACGTTGCGCAAACTATTAACTGGCGAACTACTTACTCTAGCTTCCCGG
CAACAATTAATAGACTGGATGGAGGCGGATAAAGTTGCAGGACCACTTCTGCGCTCGGCCCTTCCGGCTG
GCTGGTTTATTGCTGATAAATCTGGAGCCGGTGAGCGTGGGTCTCGCGGTATCATTGCAGCACTGGGGCC
AGATGGTAAGCCCTCCCGTATCGTAGTTATCTACACGACGGGGAGTCAGGCAACTATGGATGAACGAAAT
AGACAGATCGCTGAGATAGGTGCCTCACTGATTAAGCATTGGTAACTGTCAGACCAAGTTTACTCATATA
TACTTTAGATTGATTTAAAACTTCATTTTTAATTTAAAAGGATCTAGGTGAAGATCCTTTTTGATAATCT
CATGACCAAAATCCCTTAACGTGAGTTTTCGTTCCACTGAGCGTCAGACCCCGTAGAAAAGATCAAAGGA
TCTTCTTGAGATCCTTTTTTTCTGCGCGTAATCTGCTGCTTGCAAACAAAAAAACCACCGCTACCAGCGG
TGGTTTGTTTGCCGGATCAAGAGCTACCAACTCTTTTTCCGAAGGTAACTGGCTTCAGCAGAGCGCAGAT
ACCAAATACTGTTCTTCTAGTGTAGCCGTAGTTAGGCCACCACTTCAAGAACTCTGTAGCACCGCCTACA
TACCTCGCTCTGCTAATCCTGTTACCAGTGGCTGCTGCCAGTGGCGATAAGTCGTGTCTTACCGGGTTGG
ACTCAAGACGATAGTTACCGGATAAGGCGCAGCGGTCGGGCTGAACGGGGGGTTCGTGCACACAGCCCAG
CTTGGAGCGAACGACCTACACCGAACTGAGATACCTACAGCGTGAGCTATGAGAAAGCGCCACGCTTCCC
GAAGGGAGAAAGGCGGACAGGTATCCGGTAAGCGGCAGGGTCGGAACAGGAGAGCGCACGAGGGAGCTTC
CAGGGGGAAACGCCTGGTATCTTTATAGTCCTGTCGGGTTTCGCCACCTCTGACTTGAGCGTCGATTTTT
GTGATGCTCGTCAGGGGGGCGGAGCCTATGGAAAAACGCCAGCAACGCGGCCTTTTTACGGTTCCTGGCC
TTTTGCTGGCCTTTTGCTCACATGTTCTTTCCTGCGTTATCCCCTGATTCTGTGGATAACCGTATTACCG
CCTTTGAGTGAGCTGATACCGCTCGCCGCAGCCGAACGACCGAGCGCAGCGAGTCAGTGAGCGAGGAAGC
GGAAG
