>Addgene plasmid #203017 | Salsa-BC176-P2G8 | depositor partial sequence | sequence record 393890 | BC176
CGTCTCGTTA
